>Addgene plasmid #143033 | TFORF0505 | addgene full sequence | sequence record 399066 | Addgene NGS Result
TTAATGTAGTCTTATGCAATACTCTTGTAGTCTTGCAACATGGTAACGATGAGTTAGCAACATGCCTTAC
AAGGAGAGAAAAAGCACCGTGCATGCCGATTGGTGGAAGTAAGGTGGTACGATCGTGCCTTATTAGGAAG
GCAACAGACGGGTCTGACATGGATTGGACGAACCACTGAATTGCCGCATTGCAGAGATATTGTATTTAAG
TGCCTAGCTCGATACATAAACGGGTCTCTCTGGTTAGACCAGATCTGAGCCTGGGAGCTCTCTGGCTAAC
TAGGGAACCCACTGCTTAAGCCTCAATAAAGCTTGCCTTGAGTGCTTCAAGTAGTGTGTGCCCGTCTGTT
GTGTGACTCTGGTAACTAGAGATCCCTCAGACCCTTTTAGTCAGTGTGGAAAATCTCTAGCAGTGGCGCC
CGAACAGGGACTTGAAAGCGAAAGGGAAACCAGAGGAGCTCTCTCGACGCAGGACTCGGCTTGCTGAAGC
GCGCACGGCAAGAGGCGAGGGGCGGCGACTGGTGAGTACGCCAAAAATTTTGACTAGCGGAGGCTAGAAG
GAGAGAGATGGGTGCGAGAGCGTCAGTATTAAGCGGGGGAGAATTAGATCGCGATGGGAAAAAATTCGGT
TAAGGCCAGGGGGAAAGAAAAAATATAAATTAAAACATATAGTATGGGCAAGCAGGGAGCTAGAACGATT
CGCAGTTAATCCTGGCCTGTTAGAAACATCAGAAGGCTGTAGACAAATACTGGGACAGCTACAACCATCC
CTTCAGACAGGATCAGAAGAACTTAGATCATTATATAATACAGTAGCAACCCTCTATTGTGTGCATCAAA
GGATAGAGATAAAAGACACCAAGGAAGCTTTAGACAAGATAGAGGAAGAGCAAAACAAAAGTAAGACCAC
CGCACAGCAAGCGGCCGCTGATCTTCAGACCTGGAGGAGGAGATATGAGGGACAATTGGAGAAGTGAATT
ATATAAATATAAAGTAGTAAAAATTGAACCATTAGGAGTAGCACCCACCAAGGCAAAGAGAAGAGTGGTG
CAGAGAGAAAAAAGAGCAGTGGGAATAGGAGCTTTGTTCCTTGGGTTCTTGGGAGCAGCAGGAAGCACTA
TGGGCGCAGCGTCAATGACGCTGACGGTACAGGCCAGACAATTATTGTCTGGTATAGTGCAGCAGCAGAA
CAATTTGCTGAGGGCTATTGAGGCGCAACAGCATCTGTTGCAACTCACAGTCTGGGGCATCAAGCAGCTC
CAGGCAAGAATCCTGGCTGTGGAAAGATACCTAAAGGATCAACAGCTCCTGGGGATTTGGGGTTGCTCTG
GAAAACTCATTTGCACCACTGCTGTGCCTTGGAATGCTAGTTGGAGTAATAAATCTCTGGAACAGATTTG
GAATCACACGACCTGGATGGAGTGGGACAGAGAAATTAACAATTACACAAGCTTAATACACTCCTTAATT
GAAGAATCGCAAAACCAGCAAGAAAAGAATGAACAAGAATTATTGGAATTAGATAAATGGGCAAGTTTGT
GGAATTGGTTTAACATAACAAATTGGCTGTGGTATATAAAATTATTCATAATGATAGTAGGAGGCTTGGT
AGGTTTAAGAATAGTTTTTGCTGTACTTTCTATAGTGAATAGAGTTAGGCAGGGATATTCACCATTATCG
TTTCAGACCCACCTCCCAACCCCGAGGGGACCCATGCATTGCATCTCAATTAGTCAGCAACCAGGTGTGG
AAAGTCCCCAGGCTCCCCAGCAGGCAGAAGTATGCAAAGCATGCGTCTCAATTAGTCAGCAACCATAGTC
CCGCCCCTAACTCCGCCCATCCCGCCCCTAACTCCGCCCAGTTCCGCCCATTCTCCGCCCCATGGCTGAC
TAATTTTTTTTATTTATGCAGAGGCCGAGGCCGCCTCGGCCTCTGAGCTATTCCAGAAGTAGTGAGGAGG
CTTTTTTGGAGGCCTAGGCTTTTGCAAAAAGCTTTCTAGAGGTACCACCGGAGCTTACCATGACCGAGTA
CAAGCCCACGGTGCGCCTCGCCACCCGCGACGACGTCCCCAGGGCCGTACGCACCCTCGCCGCCGCGTTC
GCCGACTACCCCGCCACGCGCCACACCGTCGATCCGGACCGCCACATCGAGCGGGTCACCGAGCTGCAAG
AACTCTTCCTCACGCGCGTCGGGCTCGACATCGGCAAGGTGTGGGTCGCGGACGACGGCGCCGCCGTGGC
GGTCTGGACCACGCCGGAGAGCGTCGAAGCGGGGGCGGTGTTCGCCGAGATCGGCCCGCGCATGGCCGAG
TTGAGCGGTTCCCGGCTGGCCGCGCAGCAACAGATGGAAGGCCTCCTGGCGCCGCACCGGCCCAAGGAGC
CCGCGTGGTTCCTGGCCACCGTCGGCGTCTCGCCCGACCACCAGGGCAAGGGTCTGGGCAGCGCCGTCGT
GCTCCCCGGAGTGGAGGCGGCCGAGCGCGCCGGGGTGCCCGCCTTCCTGGAGACCTCCGCGCCCCGCAAC
CTCCCCTTCTACGAGCGGCTCGGCTTCACCGTCACCGCCGACGTCGAGGTGCCCGAAGGACCGCGCACCT
GGTGCATGACCCGCAAGCCCGGTGCCAGTTAACGAATTCTAGATCTTGAGACAAATGGCAGTATTCATCC
ACAATTTTAAAAGAAAAGGGGGGATTGGGGGGTACAGTGCAGGGGAAAGAATAGTAGACATAATAGCAAC
AGACATACAAACTAAAGAATTACAAAAACAAATTACAAAAATTCAAAATTTTCGGGTTTATTACAGGGAC
AGCAGAGATCCACTTTGGCGCCGGCTCGAGGCCTGCAGGTGCAAAGATGGATAAAGTTTTAAACAGAGAG
GAATCTTTGCAGCTAATGGACCTTCTAGGTCTTGAAAGGAGTGGGAATTGGCTCCGGTGCCCGTCAGTGG
GCAGAGCGCACATCGCCCACAGTCCCCGAGAAGTTGGGGGGAGGGGTCGGCAATTGAACCGGTGCCTAGA
GAAGGTGGCGCGGGGTAAACTGGGAAAGTGATGTCGTGTACTGGCTCCGCCTTTTTCCCGAGGGTGGGGG
AGAACCGTATATAAGTGCAGTAGTCGCCGTGAACGTTCTTTTTCGCAACGGGTTTGCCGCCAGAACACAG
GTAAGTGCCGTGTGTGGTTCCCGCGGGCCTGGCCTCTTTACGGGTTATGGCCCTTGCGTGCCTTGAATTA
CTTCCACCTGGCTGCAGTACGTGATTCTTGATCCCGAGCTTCGGGTTGGAAGTGGGTGGGAGAGTTCGAG
GCCTTGCGCTTAAGGAGCCCCTTCGCCTCGTGCTTGAGTTGAGGCCTGGCCTGGGCGCTGGGGCCGCCGC
GTGCGAATCTGGTGGCACCTTCGCGCCTGTCTCGCTGCTTTCGATAAGTCTCTAGCCATTTAAAATTTTT
GATGACCTGCTGCGACGCTTTTTTTCTGGCAAGATAGTCTTGTAAATGCGGGCCAAGATCTGCACACTGG
TATTTCGGTTTTTGGGGCCGCGGGCGGCGACGGGGCCCGTGCGTCCCAGCGCACATGTTCGGCGAGGCGG
GGCCTGCGAGCGCGGCCACCGAGAATCGGACGGGGGTAGTCTCAAGCTGGCCGGCCTGCTCTGGTGCCTG
GCCTCGCGCCGCCGTGTATCGCCCCGCCCTGGGCGGCAAGGCTGGCCCGGTCGGCACCAGTTGCGTGAGC
GGAAAGATGGCCGCTTCCCGGCCCTGCTGCAGGGAGCTCAAAATGGAGGACGCGGCGCTCGGGAGAGCGG
GCGGGTGAGTCACCCACACAAAGGAAAAGGGCCTTTCCGTCCTCAGCCGTCGCTTCATGTGACTCCACGG
AGTACCGGGCGCCGTCCAGGCACCTCGATTAGTTCTCGAGCTTTTGGAGTACGTCGTCTTTAGGTTGGGG
GGAGGGGTTTTATGCGATGGAGTTTCCCCACACTGAGTGGGTGGAGACTGAAGTTAGGCCAGCTTGGCAC
TTGATGTAATTCTCCTTGGAATTTGCCCTTTTTGAGTTTGGATCTTGGTTCATTCTCAAGCCTCAGACAG
TGGTTCAAAGTTTTTTTCTTCCATTTCAGGTGTCGTGAGGCTAGCACCGCCACCATGGAGAACTTCCAAA
AGGTGGAAAAGATCGGAGAGGGCACGTACGGAGTTGTGTACAAAGCCAGAAACAAGTTGACGGGAGAGGT
GGTGGCGCTTAAGAAAATCCGCCTGGACACGCTGCTGGATGTCATTCACACAGAAAATAAACTCTACCTG
GTTTTTGAATTTCTGCACCAAGATCTCAAGAAATTCATGGATGCCTCTGCTCTCACTGGCATTCCTCTTC
CCCTCATCAAGAGCTATCTGTTCCAGCTGCTCCAGGGCCTAGCTTTCTGCCATTCTCATCGGGTCCTCCA
CCGAGACCTTAAACCTCAGAATCTGCTTATTAACACAGAGGGGGCCATCAAGCTAGCAGACTTTGGACTA
GCCAGAGCTTTTGGAGTCCCTGTTCGTACTTACACCCATGAGGTGACTCGCCGGGCCCTATTCCCTGGAG
ATTCTGAGATTGACCAGCTCTTCCGGATCTTTCGGACTCTGGGGACCCCAGATGAGGTGGTGTGGCCAGG
AGTTACTTCTATGCCTGATTACAAGCCAAGTTTCCCCAAGTGGGCCCGGCAAGATTTTAGTAAAGTTGTA
CCTCCCCTGGATGAAGATGGACGGAGCTTGTTATCGCAAATGCTGCACTACGACCCTAACAAGCGGATTT
CGGCCAAGGCAGCCCTGGCTCACCCTTTCTTCCAGGATGTGACCAAGCCAGTACCCCATCTTCGACTCTA
GTAATGAACTAGTCCGTAACTTGAAAGTATTTCGATTTCTTGGCTTTATATATCTTGTGGAAAGGACGAT
TACTCTGGTGGTGAAAGACGCATACGCGTTAAGTCGACAATCAACCTCTGGATTACAAAATTTGTGAAAG
ATTGACTGGTATTCTTAACTATGTTGCTCCTTTTACGCTATGTGGATACGCTGCTTTAATGCCTTTGTAT
CATGCTATTGCTTCCCGTATGGCTTTCATTTTCTCCTCCTTGTATAAATCCTGGTTGCTGTCTCTTTATG
AGGAGTTGTGGCCCGTTGTCAGGCAACGTGGCGTGGTGTGCACTGTGTTTGCTGACGCAACCCCCACTGG
TTGGGGCATTGCCACCACCTGTCAGCTCCTTTCCGGGACTTTCGCTTTCCCCCTCCCTATTGCCACGGCG
GAACTCATCGCCGCCTGCCTTGCCCGCTGCTGGACAGGGGCTCGGCTGTTGGGCACTGACAATTCCGTGG
TGTTGTCGGGGAAATCATCGTCCTTTCCTTGGCTGCTCGCCTGTGTTGCCACCTGGATTCTGCGCGGGAC
GTCCTTCTGCTACGTCCCTTCGGCCCTCAATCCAGCGGACCTTCCTTCCCGCGGCCTGCTGCCGGCTCTG
CGGCCTCTTCCGCGTCTTCGCCTTCGCCCTCAGACGAGTCGGATCTCCCTTTGGGCCGCCTCCCCGCGTC
GACTTTAAGACCAATGACTTACAAGGCAGCTGTAGATCTTAGCCACTTTTTAAAAGAAAAGGGGGGACTG
GAAGGGCTAATTCACTCCCAACGAAGACAAGATCTGCTTTTTGCTTGTACTGGGTCTCTCTGGTTAGACC
AGATCTGAGCCTGGGAGCTCTCTGGCTAACTAGGGAACCCACTGCTTAAGCCTCAATAAAGCTTGCCTTG
AGTGCTTCAAGTAGTGTGTGCCCGTCTGTTGTGTGACTCTGGTAACTAGAGATCCCTCAGACCCTTTTAG
TCAGTGTGGAAAATCTCTAGCAGTACGTATAGTAGTTCATGTCATCTTATTATTCAGTATTTATAACTTG
CAAAGAAATGAATATCAGAGAGTGAGAGGAACTTGTTTATTGCAGCTTATAATGGTTACAAATAAAGCAA
TAGCATCACAAATTTCACAAATAAAGCATTTTTTTCACTGCATTCTAGTTGTGGTTTGTCCAAACTCATC
AATGTATCTTATCATGTCTGGCTCTAGCTATCCCGCCCCTAACTCCGCCCATCCCGCCCCTAACTCCGCC
CAGTTCCGCCCATTCTCCGCCCCATGGCTGACTAATTTTTTTTATTTATGCAGAGGCCGAGGCCGCCTCG
GCCTCTGAGCTATTCCAGAAGTAGTGAGGAGGCTTTTTTGGAGGCCTAGGGACGTACCCAATTCGCCCTA
TAGTGAGTCGTATTACGCGCGCTCACTGGCCGTCGTTTTACAACGTCGTGACTGGGAAAACCCTGGCGTT
ACCCAACTTAATCGCCTTGCAGCACATCCCCCTTTCGCCAGCTGGCGTAATAGCGAAGAGGCCCGCACCG
ATCGCCCTTCCCAACAGTTGCGCAGCCTGAATGGCGAATGGG
[124 nt withheld, positions 6413-6536]
C
[91 nt withheld, positions 6538-6628]
A
[49 nt withheld, positions 6630-6678]
CCTTTGACGTTGGAGTCCACGTTCTTT
[37 nt withheld, positions 6706-6742]
ACCCTATCTCGGTCTATTCTTTTGATTTATAAGGGATTTTGCCGATTTCGGCCTATTGGTTAAAAAATGA
GCTGATTTAACAAAAATTTAACGCGAATTTTAACAAAATATTAACGCTTACAATTTAGGTGGCACTTTTC
GGGGAAATGTGCGCGGAACCCCTATTTGTTTATTTTTCTAAATACATTCAAATATGTATCCGCTCATGAG
ACAATAACCCTGATAAATGCTTCAATAATATTGAAAAAGGAAGAGTATGAGTATTCAACATTTCCGTGTC
GCCCTTATTCCCTTTTTTGCGGCATTTTGCCTTCCTGTTTTTGCTCACCCAGAAACGCTGGTGAAAGTAA
AAGATGCTGAAGATCAGTTGGGTGCACGAGTGGGTTACATCGAACTGGATCTCAACAGCGGTAAGATCCT
TGAGAGTTTTCGCCCCGAAGAACGTTTTCCAATGATGAGCACTTTTAAAGTTCTGCTATGTGGCGCGGTA
TTATCCCGTATTGACGCCGGGCAAGAGCAACTCGGTCGCCGCATACACTATTCTCAGAATGACTTGGTTG
AGTACTCACCAGTCACAGAAAAGCATCTTACGGATGGCATGACAGTAAGAGAATTATGCAGTGCTGCCAT
AACCATGAGTGATAACACTGCGGCCAACTTACTTCTGACAACGATCGGAGGACCGAAGGAGCTAACCGCT
TTTTTGCACAACATGGGGGATCATGTAACTCGCCTTGATCGTTGGGAACCGGAGCTGAATGAAGCCATAC
CAAACGACGAGCGTGACACCACGATGCCTGTAGCAATGGCAACAACGTTGCGCAAACTATTAACTGGCGA
ACTACTTACTCTAGCTTCCCGGCAACAATTAATAGACTGGATGGAGGCGGATAAAGTTGCAGGACCACTT
CTGCGCTCGGCCCTTCCGGCTGGCTGGTTTATTGCTGATAAATCTGGAGCCGGTGAGCGTGGGTCTCGCG
GTATCATTGCAGCACTGGGGCCAGATGGTAAGCCCTCCCGTATCGTAGTTATCTACACGACGGGGAGTCA
GGCAACTATGGATGAACGAAATAGACAGATCGCTGAGATAGGTGCCTCACTGATTAAGCATTGGTAACTG
TCAGACCAAGTTTACTCATATATACTTTAGATTGATTTAAAACTTCATTTTTAATTTAAAAGGATCTAGG
TGAAGATCCTTTTTGATAATCTCATGACCAAAATCCCTTAACGTGAGTTTTCGTTCCACTGAGCGTCAGA
CCCCGTAGAAAAGATCAAAGGATCTTCTTGAGATCCTTTTTTTCTGCGCGTAATCTGCTGCTTGCAAACA
AAAAAACCACCGCTACCAGCGGTGGTTTGTTTGCCGGATCAAGAGCTACCAACTCTTTTTCCGAAGGTAA
CTGGCTTCAGCAGAGCGCAGATACCAAATACTGTTCTTCTAGTGTAGCCGTAGTTAGGCCACCACTTCAA
GAACTCTGTAGCACCGCCTACATACCTCGCTCTGCTAATCCTGTTACCAGTGGCTGCTGCCAGTGGCGAT
AAGTCGTGTCTTACCGGGTTGGACTCAAGACGATAGTTACCGGATAAGGCGCAGCGGTCGGGCTGAACGG
GGGGTTCGTGCACACAGCCCAGCTTGGAGCGAACGACCTACACCGAACTGAGATACCTACAGCGTGAGCT
ATGAGAAAGCGCCACGCTTCCCGAAGGGAGAAAGGCGGACAGGTATCCGGTAAGCGGCAGGGTCGGAACA
GGAGAGCGCACGAGGGAGCTTCCAGGGGGAAACGCCTGGTATCTTTATAGTCCTGTCGGGTTTCGCCACC
TCTGACTTGAGCGTCGATTTTTGTGATGCTCGTCAGGGGGGCGGAGCCTATGGAAAAACGCCAGCAACGC
GGCCTTTTTACGGTTCCTGGCCTTTTGCTGGCCTTTTGCTCACATGTTCTTTCCTGCGTTATCCCCTGAT
TCTGTGGATAACCGTATTACCGCCTTTGAGTGAGCTGATACCGCTCGCCGCAGCCGAACGACCGAGCGCA
GCGAGTCAGTGAGCGAGGAAGCGGAAGAGCGCCCAATACGCAAACCGCCTCTCCCCGCGCGTTGGCCGAT
TCATTAATGCAGCTGGCACGACAGGTTTCCCGACTGGAAAGCGGGCAGTGAGCGCAACGCAATTAATGTG
AGTTAGCTCACTCATTAGGCACCCCAGGCTTTACACTTTATGCTTCCGGCTCGTATGTTGTGTGGAATTG
TGAGCGGATAACAATTTCACACAGGAAACAGCTATGACCATGATTACGCCAAGCGCGCAATTAACCCTCA
CTAAAGGGAACAAAAGCTGGAGCTGCAAGC
Features (pLannotate 1.2.2; 31 found; start..end, strand, type, name):
      5..231     +  promoter       RSV promoter: Rous sarcoma virus enhancer/promoter
    232..412     +  LTR            5' LTR (truncated): truncated 5' long terminal repeat (LTR) from HIV-1
    459..584     +  misc_feature   HIV-1 Ψ: packaging signal of human immunodeficiency virus type 1
    568..931     +  CDS            HIV-1 gag (fragment): gag protein from human immunodeficiency virus 1; gag
   1077..1310    +  misc_feature   RRE: The Rev response element (RRE) of HIV-1 allows for Rev-dependent mRNA export from the nucleus to the cytoplasm.
   1687..1713    +  CDS            Rev (fragment): human immunodeficiency virus 1 (HIV-1) Rev protein; rev; enhances nuclear export of unspliced and incompletely spliced viral mRNAs
   1720..1743    +  promoter       SV40 promoter (fragment): SV40 early promoter
   1744..1815    +  promoter       SV40 promoter (fragment): SV40 enhancer and early promoter
   1839..1974    +  rep_origin     SV40 ori: SV40 origin of replication
   2020..2616    +  CDS            PuroR (fragment): puromycin N-acetyltransferase; pac from Streptomyces; confers resistance to puromycin
   2665..2782    +  misc_feature   cPPT/CTS: central polypurine tract and central termination sequence of HIV-1
   2847..2913    +  CDS            small t antigen (fragment): SV40 (simian virus 40) small t antigen
   2920..4098    +  promoter       EF-1α promoter: strong constitutive promoter for human elongation factor EF-1α
   4115..4828    +  CDS            CDK2 (fragment): CDK2_HUMAN - Also known as CDKN2. Experimental evidence at protein level: Swiss-Prot protein existence level 1. Serine/threonine-protein kinase involved in the control of the cell cycle; essential for meiosis, but dispensable for mitosis. Phosphorylates CTNNB1, USP37, p53/TP53, NPM1, CDK7, RB1, BRCA2, MYC, NPAT, EZH2. Triggers duplication of centrosomes and DNA. Acts at the G1-S transition to promote the E2F transcriptional program and the initiation of DNA synthesis, and modulates G2 progression; controls the timing of entry into mitosis/meiosis by controlling the subsequent activation of cyc
   4844..4897    +  promoter       U6 promoter (fragment): RNA polymerase III promoter for human U6 snRNA
   4939..5527    +  misc_feature   WPRE: woodchuck hepatitis virus posttranscriptional regulatory element
   5578..5597    +  misc_feature   cPPT/CTS (fragment): central polypurine tract and central termination sequence of HIV-1
   5599..5832    +  LTR            3' LTR (ΔU3): self-inactivating 3' long terminal repeat (LTR) from HIV-1
   5910..6031    +  polyA_signal   SV40 poly(A) signal: SV40 polyadenylation signal
   6071..6206    +  rep_origin     SV40 ori: SV40 origin of replication
   6227..6245    -  promoter       T7 promoter: promoter for bacteriophage T7 RNA polymerase
   6253..6408    +  CDS            lacZα (fragment): LacZα fragment of β-galactosidase; lacZ fragment
   6413..6841    +  rep_origin     f1 ori (sequence partly withheld): f1 bacteriophage origin of replication; arrow indicates direction of (+) strand synthesis
   6894..6998    +  promoter       AmpR promoter: bla
   6999..7859    +  CDS            AmpR: β-lactamase; bla; confers resistance to ampicillin, carbenicillin, and related antibiotics
   8030..8618    +  rep_origin     ori: high-copy-number ColE1/pMB1/pBR322/pUC origin of replication
   8801..8893    +  CDS            lacI (fragment): lac repressor; lacI; The lac repressor binds to the lac operator to inhibit transcription in E. coli. This inhibition can be relieved by adding lactose or isopropyl-β-D-thiogalactopyranoside (IPTG).
   8906..8927    +  protein_bind   CAP binding site: CAP binding activates transcription in the presence of cAMP. E. coli catabolite activator protein
   8942..8972    +  promoter       lac promoter: promoter for the E. coli lac operon
   8980..8996    +  protein_bind   lac operator: The lac repressor binds to the lac operator to inhibit transcription in E. coli. This inhibition can be relieved by adding lactose or isopropyl-β-D-thiogalactopyranoside (IPTG). lac repressor encoded by lacI
   9041..9059    +  promoter       T3 promoter: promoter for bacteriophage T3 RNA polymerase
