[The description below was written by a language model from this plasmid's Addgene catalogue record and pLannotate feature annotations shown in this document.]
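Description:
TFORF0505 is a lentiviral mammalian expression plasmid built on the pLX_TRC317 backbone from the Broad Institute Genetic Perturbation Platform. It belongs to a barcoded collection of transcription factor open reading frames. It is maintained in E. coli through a high-copy ColE1/pUC-type origin with ampicillin resistance (AmpR), and it also carries an f1 origin and remnants of a lac/lacZα cloning region flanked by T3 and T7 promoters. The depositor warns that the plasmid can recombine, a known issue for LTR-containing vectors.

The viral portion has a third-generation, self-inactivating layout. An RSV promoter drives a truncated HIV-1 5' LTR, followed by the Ψ packaging signal with a gag fragment, the Rev response element, a cPPT/CTS, WPRE and a ΔU3 3' LTR, with an SV40 polyadenylation signal downstream. Within the transferred region, SV40 early promoter/origin sequences precede a puromycin N-acetyltransferase gene, allowing selection of transduced cells. A separate EF-1α promoter drives the human CDK2 ORF. The insert is listed as 818 bp and corresponds to a specific transcript isoform, which fits the annotation matching only a fragment of the canonical CDK2 protein. WPRE lies downstream of the ORF and enhances transcript expression.

According to the record, each construct in the series carries a unique 24-bp barcode, although the feature table does not annotate it. The short U6 promoter fragment called between the ORF and WPRE is probably vector-derived sequence rather than a functional Pol III unit. The barcode lets the overexpressed ORF be identified in pooled screens, such as the directed differentiation screens for which the collection was made.
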