Addgene plasmid #143033: TFORF0505
Purpose: Lentiviral vector for overexpressing transcription factor ORFs with unique 24-bp barcodes. Barcodes facilitate identification of transcription factors in pooled screens.
Depositing lab: Feng Zhang. Depositing organization: Broad Institute. Publication: A transcription factor atlas of directed differentiation. Joung J, Ma S, Tay T, Geiger-Schuller KR, Kirchgatterer PC, Verdine VK, Guo B, Arias-Garcia MA, Allen WE, Singh A, Kuksenko O, Abudayyeh OO, Gootenberg JS, Fu Z, Macrae RK, Buenrostro JD, Regev A, Zhang F. Cell. 2023 Jan 5;186(1):209-229.e26. doi: 10.1016/j.cell.2022.11.026. PubMed 36608654.
Backbone
  Vector backbone: pLX_TRC317
  Backbone manufacturer: Broad Institute Genetic Perturbation Platform
  Backbone size w/o insert (bp): 8264
  Vector type: Mammalian Expression, Lentiviral
  Selectable markers: Puromycin
Growth in bacteria
  Bacterial resistance: Ampicillin, 100 μg/mL
  Growth temperature: 37°C
  Growth strain: NEB Stable
  Copy number: High Copy
Gene/Insert
  Gene/Insert name: CDK2
  Species: H. sapiens (human)
  Insert size (bp): 818
  Entrez Gene: CDK2 (a.k.a. CDKN2, p33(CDK2))
  Promoter: EF1a
  Cloning method: Unknown
  Sequencing primers: 5′ GGGTGGAGACTGAAGTTAGGCCAG; 3′ CACATAGCGTAAAAGGAGCAACATAG
Terms and licenses: Academic/Nonprofit Terms; Industry Terms: Not Available to Industry
Depositor comments: NM_001290230,ENST00000440311 . The transcription factor ORF portion of this plasmid was synthesized by Genewiz. Please test multiple small colonies in case of plasmid recombination. To make this collection available in a timely manner, a portion of this collection was not fully sequenced by Addgene. If an Addgene verified full plasmid sequence is not available, please contact us prior to placing an order to request the full sequence.
How to cite: TFORF0505 was a gift from Feng Zhang (Addgene plasmid # 143033 ; http://n2t.net/addgene:143033 ; RRID:Addgene_143033)
