>Addgene plasmid #143033 | TFORF0505 | depositor partial sequence | sequence record 281237 | Insert
ACCGCCACCATGGAGAACTTCCAAAAGGTGGAAAAGATCGGAGAGGGCACGTACGGAGTTGTGTACAAAG
CCAGAAACAAGTTGACGGGAGAGGTGGTGGCGCTTAAGAAAATCCGCCTGGACACGCTGCTGGATGTCAT
TCACACAGAAAATAAACTCTACCTGGTTTTTGAATTTCTGCACCAAGATCTCAAGAAATTCATGGATGCC
TCTGCTCTCACTGGCATTCCTCTTCCCCTCATCAAGAGCTATCTGTTCCAGCTGCTCCAGGGCCTAGCTT
TCTGCCATTCTCATCGGGTCCTCCACCGAGACCTTAAACCTCAGAATCTGCTTATTAACACAGAGGGGGC
CATCAAGCTAGCAGACTTTGGACTAGCCAGAGCTTTTGGAGTCCCTGTTCGTACTTACACCCATGAGGTG
ACTCGCCGGGCCCTATTCCCTGGAGATTCTGAGATTGACCAGCTCTTCCGGATCTTTCGGACTCTGGGGA
CCCCAGATGAGGTGGTGTGGCCAGGAGTTACTTCTATGCCTGATTACAAGCCAAGTTTCCCCAAGTGGGC
CCGGCAAGATTTTAGTAAAGTTGTACCTCCCCTGGATGAAGATGGACGGAGCTTGTTATCGCAAATGCTG
CACTACGACCCTAACAAGCGGATTTCGGCCAAGGCAGCCCTGGCTCACCCTTTCTTCCAGGATGTGACCA
AGCCAGTACCCCATCTTCGACTCTAGTAATGAACTAGTCCGTAACTTGAAAGTATTTCGATTTCTTGGCT
TTATATATCTTGTGGAAAGGACGATTACTCTGGTGGTGAAAGACGCAT
