>Addgene plasmid #143033 | TFORF0505 | depositor partial sequence | sequence record 281238 | Barcode
TTACTCTGGTGGTGAAAGACGCAT
